Addgene plasmid #154844: pASPIre3
Purpose: Derivative of pASPIre2 lacking mCherry but containing a silent 150 bp DNA spacer flanked by attB/P sites; main uASPIre plasmid used in this study
Depositing lab: Markus Jeschek. Depositing organization: ETH Zurich (Swiss Federal Institute of Technology). Publication: Large-scale DNA-based phenotypic recording and deep learning enable highly accurate sequence-function mapping. Hollerer S, Papaxanthos L, Gumpinger AC, Fischer K, Beisel C, Borgwardt K, Benenson Y, Jeschek M. Nat Commun. 2020 Jul 15;11(1):3551. doi: 10.1038/s41467-020-17222-4. PubMed 32669542.
Backbone
  Vector backbone: pSEVA291
  Total vector size (bp): 5698
  Vector type: Bacterial Expression
Growth in bacteria
  Bacterial resistance: Kanamycin, 50 μg/mL
  Growth temperature: 37°C
  Growth strain: DH5alpha
  Growth instructions: add glucose to avoid premature recombination by Bxb1
  Copy number: High Copy
Gene/Insert
  Gene/Insert name: Bxb1-sfGFP fusion controlled by rhamnose-inducible promoter; attB/attP-flanked silent discriminator
  Species: Synthetic
  Insert size (bp): 2863
Terms and licenses: Academic/Nonprofit Terms; Industry Terms: Not Available to Industry
How to cite: pASPIre3 was a gift from Markus Jeschek (Addgene plasmid # 154844 ; http://n2t.net/addgene:154844 ; RRID:Addgene_154844)
