[The description below was written by a language model from this plasmid's Addgene catalogue record and pLannotate feature annotations shown in this document.]
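Description:
pASPIre3 is a 5.7 kb bacterial expression plasmid built on the pSEVA291 backbone and serves as the main plasmid of the uASPIre DNA-based phenotypic recording system. It is propagated in E. coli from a ColE1/pMB1-type origin and selected with kanamycin through the aphA1 (nptI) aminoglycoside phosphotransferase gene. The annotated backbone also carries rop, the pBR322 bom region, a fragment of mbeC and an incP oriT, which permits conjugative mobilisation when transfer functions are supplied in trans. The catalogue lists the plasmid as high copy, although rop is normally associated with reduced copy number. A lambda t0 terminator insulates the backbone.

The synthetic insert of about 2.9 kb has two functional parts. The first is a Bxb1 serine integrase fused to superfolder GFP under the L-rhamnose-inducible, glucose-repressible rhaB promoter. The fusion ends in a wild-type LAA ssrA tag, which targets it for ClpXP/ClpAP degradation, and is followed by the rrnB T1 terminator. The automated feature table does not annotate the Bxb1 coding region itself, which presumably occupies the unannotated stretch between the promoter and sfGFP, nor the attB/attP sites. The second part, according to the catalogue, is a silent 150 bp spacer ("discriminator") flanked by attB and attP sites, which replaces the mCherry present in the parent pASPIre2.

When the integrase is expressed, it recombines the attB/attP pair and so changes the state of the discriminator. This writes expression activity into the plasmid DNA on the same molecule as the regulatory sequence being tested, where sequencing can read it. The associated study used this approach for large-scale sequence-function mapping combined with deep learning. The record notes that glucose repression guards against premature recombination by Bxb1.
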