Features (pLannotate 1.2.2; 12 found; start..end, strand, type, name):
    356..474     +  promoter       rhaB promoter: promoter of the E. coli rhaBAD operon, conferring tight induction with L-rhamnose and repression with D-glucose in the presence of RhaR and RhaS (Giacalone et al., 2006)
    487..511     +  promoter       AmpR promoter (fragment): bla
   2054..2764    +  CDS            Superfolder GFP: Superfolder GFP is a basic (constitutively fluorescent) green fluorescent protein published in 2005, derived from Aequorea victoria. It is reported to be a very rapidly-maturing weak dimer.
   2771..2803    +  CDS            ssrA tag: C-terminal peptide that mediates degradation in bacteria through the ClpXP and ClpAP proteases (McGinness et al., 2006) wild-type LAA variant
   2869..2955    +  terminator     rrnB T1 terminator: Escherichia coli rrnB; transcription terminator T1 from the E. coli rrnB gene
   2984..3094    -  CDS            mbeC (fragment): MBEC_ECOLX - Experimental evidence at protein level: Swiss-Prot protein existence level 1. Required for efficient mobilization of ColE1 plasmid and is thus essential to promote the specific transfer of the plasmid during conjugation. Probably functions by inducing DNA bending, helping the MbeA relaxase to melt the DNA around the nic site and cleave the phosphodiester bond. Binds specifically double-stranded DNA (dsDNA) containing the ColE1 oriT but does not recognize the inverted repeat (IR). From Escherichia coli.
   3135..3326    +  CDS            rop: Rop protein, which maintains plasmids at low copy number; rop
   3428..3568    +  misc_feature   bom: basis of mobility region from pBR322
   3754..4342    -  rep_origin     ori: high-copy-number ColE1/pMB1/pBR322/pUC origin of replication
   4378..4486    -  oriT           oriT: incP origin of transfer
   4656..5468    -  CDS            aphA1: KKA1_ECOLX - Also known as nptI. Protein inferred from homology: Swiss-Prot protein existence level 3. Resistance to kanamycin and structurally-related aminoglycosides, including amikacin. From Escherichia coli.
   5600..5694    -  terminator     lambda t0 terminator: transcription terminator from phage lambda
>Addgene plasmid #154844 | pASPIre3 | addgene full sequence | sequence record 307642 | Addgene NGS Result
ACTAGTAAGCTTCACATCTGCAGTAATCGGCCGGCTTGTCGACGACGGCGGTCTCCGTCGTCAGGATCAT
CCGGGCCCATGGATCGCTTAGTCACCTTTGGGCCACGGTCCGCTACCTTACAGGAATAGTACTCGTCCTT
TAATTTCCCTTGCATATATGTTGCGTTTCTTCGACCTAGTACTCGCTCCCTTAGGAGAAAGACAGATAGC
TTCTTACCCGCCATGGGGGTTTGTACCGTACACCACTGAGACCGCGGTGGTTGACCAGACAAACCACGAA
GGTTCTGTTAAGTAACTGAACCCAATGTCGTTAGTGACGCTTACCTCTTAAGAGGTCACTGACCTAACAG
GATCCCACCACAATTCAGCAAATTGTGAACATCATCACGTTCATCTTTCCCTGGTTGCCAATGGCCCATT
TTCCTGTCAGTAACGAGAAGGTCGCGAATTCAGGCGCTTTTTAGACTGGTCGTAATGAAGGGTACCATAA
ATGCTTCAATAATATTGAAAAGGATTCTAGATGCGAGCTCTGGTTGTTATTCGTCTGAGCCGTGTTACCG
ATGCAACCACCAGTCCGGAACGTCAGCTGGAAAGCTGTCAGCAGCTGTGTGCACAGCGTGGTTGGGATGT
TGTTGGTGTTGCAGAGGATCTGGATGTTAGCGGTGCAGTTGATCCGTTTGATCGTAAACGTCGTCCGAAT
CTGGCACGTTGGCTGGCATTTGAAGAACAGCCGTTTGATGTTATTGTTGCCTATCGTGTTGATCGTCTGA
CCCGTAGCATTCGTCATCTGCAACAGCTGGTTCATTGGGCAGAAGATCATAAAAAACTGGTTGTGAGCGC
AACCGAAGCACATTTTGATACCACCACCCCGTTTGCAGCAGTTGTTATTGCACTGATGGGCACCGTTGCA
CAGATGGAACTGGAAGCAATTAAAGAACGTAATCGTAGCGCAGCCCATTTTAACATTCGTGCAGGTAAAT
ATCGTGGTAGCCTGCCTCCGTGGGGTTATCTGCCGACGCGTGTAGATGGTGAATGGCGTCTGGTTCCTGA
CCCGGTTCAGCGTGAACGTATTCTGGAAGTATATCATCGTGTGGTGGATAATCATGAACCGCTGCATCTG
GTTGCACATGATCTGAATCGTCGTGGTGTTCTGAGTCCCAAAGATTATTTTGCTCAGCTGCAAGGTCGTG
AACCGCAGGGTCGTGAATGGTCTGCAACCGCACTGAAACGTAGCATGATTAGCGAAGCAATGCTGGGTTA
TGCAACCCTGAATGGTAAAACCGTTCGTGATGATGATGGTGCACCGCTGGTTCGTGCAGAACCGATTCTG
ACACGTGAACAGCTGGAAGCACTGCGTGCCGAACTGGTTAAAACCAGCCGTGCAAAACCGGCAGTTAGCA
CCCCGAGCCTGCTGCTGCGTGTTCTGTTTTGTGCAGTTTGTGGTGAACCGGCATACAAATTTGCCGGTGG
TGGTCGTAAACATCCGCGTTATCGTTGTCGTAGCATGGGTTTTCCGAAACATTGTGGTAATGGTACAGTT
GCAATGGCAGAATGGGATGCATTTTGCGAAGAACAGGTTCTGGATCTGCTGGGTGATGCCGAACGTCTGG
AAAAAGTTTGGGTTGCAGGTAGCGATAGCGCAGTTGAACTGGCCGAAGTTAATGCGGAACTGGTCGATCT
CACCAGTCTGATTGGAAGTCCCGCATATCGTGCGGGTAGTCCTCAGCGTGAAGCACTGGATGCACGTATT
GCAGCACTGGCAGCACGTCAAGAAGAACTGGAAGGTCTGGAAGCACGTCCGAGCGGTTGGGAATGGCGTG
AAACAGGTCAGCGTTTTGGTGATTGGTGGCGTGAGCAGGATACCGCAGCAAAAAATACCTGGCTGCGTAG
TATGAATGTTCGCCTGACCTTTGATGTTCGCGGTGGCCTGACCCGCACCATTGATTTTGGCGATCTGCAA
GAATATGAACAGCATCTGCGTCTGGGTAGCGTTGTTGAACGTCTGCATACCGGCATGAGCACCGGCGGTG
GCAGCGGCGGTTCTGGTGGCTCTAGCAAAGGAGAAGAACTTTTCACTGGAGTTGTCCCAATTCTTGTTGA
ATTAGATGGTGATGTTAATGGGCACAAATTTTCTGTCCGTGGAGAGGGTGAAGGTGATGCTACAAACGGA
AAACTCACCCTTAAATTTATTTGCACTACTGGAAAACTACCTGTTCCGTGGCCAACACTTGTCACTACTC
TGACCTATGGTGTTCAATGCTTTTCCCGTTATCCGGATCACATGAAACGGCATGACTTTTTCAAGAGTGC
CATGCCCGAAGGTTATGTACAGGAACGCACTATATCTTTCAAAGATGACGGGACCTACAAGACGCGTGCT
GAAGTCAAGTTTGAAGGTGATACCCTTGTTAATCGTATCGAGTTAAAGGGTATTGATTTTAAAGAAGATG
GAAACATTCTTGGACACAAACTCGAGTACAACTTTAACTCACACAATGTATACATCACGGCAGACAAACA
AAAGAATGGAATCAAAGCTAACTTCAAAATTCGCCACAACGTTGAAGATGGTTCCGTTCAACTAGCAGAC
CATTATCAACAAAATACTCCAATTGGCGATGGCCCTGTCCTTTTACCAGACAACCATTACCTGTCGACAC
AATCTGTCCTTTCGAAAGATCCCAACGAAAAGCGTGACCACATGGTCCTTCTTGAGTTTGTAACTGCTGC
TGGGATTACACATGGCATGGATGAACTCTACAAAAGGCCTGCTGCTAACGACGAAAACTACGCTCTGGCT
GCTTAATAAGCGGCCGCGGCCTAGGCGGCCTCCTGTGTGAAATTGTTATCCGCTTTAATTAAAGGCATCA
AATAAAACGAAAGGCTCAGTCGAAAGACTGGGCCTTTCGTTTTATCTGTTGTTTGTCGGTGAACGCTCTC
CTGAGTAGGACAAATCCGCCGCCCTAGACAGCTGGGCGCGCCCCCGCCGCATCCATACCGCCAGTTGTTT
ACCCTCACAACGTTCCAGTAACCGGGCATGTTCATCATCAGTAACCCGTATCGTGAGCATCCTCTCTCGT
TTCATCGGTATCATTACCCCCATGAACAGAAATCCCCCTTACACGGAGGCATCAGTGACCAAACAGGAAA
AAACCGCCCTTAACATGGCCCGCTTTATCAGAAGCCAGACATTAACGCTTCTGGAGAAACTCAACGAGCT
GGACGCGGATGAACAGGCAGACATCTGTGAATCGCTGCACGACCACGCTGATGAGCTTTACCGCAGCTGC
CTCGCGCGTTTCGGTGATGACGGTGAAAACCTCTGACACATGCAGCTCCCGGAGACGGTCACAGCTTGTC
TGTAAGCGGATGCCGGGAGCAGACAAGCCCGTCAGGGCGCGTCAGCGGGTGTTGGCGGGTGTCGGGGCGC
AGCCATGACCCAGTCACGTAGCGATAGCGGAGTGTATACTGGCTTAACTATGCGGCATCAGAGCAGATTG
TACTGAGAGTGCACCATATGCGGTGTGAAATACCGCACAGATGCGTAAGGAGAAAATACCGCATCAGGCG
CTCTTCCGCTTCCTCGCTCACTGACTCGCTGCGCTCGGTCGTTCGGCTGCGGCGAGCGGTATCAGCTCAC
TCAAAGGCGGTAATACGGTTATCCACAGAATCAGGGGATAACGCAGGAAAGAACATGTGAGCAAAAGGCC
AGCAAAAGGCCAGGAACCGTAAAAAGGCCGCGTTGCTGGCGTTTTTCCATAGGCTCCGCCCCCCTGACGA
GCATCACAAAAATCGACGCTCAAGTCAGAGGTGGCGAAACCCGACAGGACTATAAAGATACCAGGCGTTT
CCCCCTGGAAGCTCCCTCGTGCGCTCTCCTGTTCCGACCCTGCCGCTTACCGGATACCTGTCCGCCTTTC
TCCCTTCGGGAAGCGTGGCGCTTTCTCATAGCTCACGCTGTAGGTATCTCAGTTCGGTGTAGGTCGTTCG
CTCCAAGCTGGGCTGTGTGCACGAACCCCCCGTTCAGCCCGACCGCTGCGCCTTATCCGGTAACTATCGT
CTTGAGTCCAACCCGGTAAGACACGACTTATCGCCACTGGCAGCAGCCACTGGTAACAGGATTAGCAGAG
CGAGGTATGTAGGCGGTGCTACAGAGTTCTTGAAGTGGTGGCCTAACTACGGCTACACTAGAAGGACAGT
ATTTGGTATCTGCGCTCTGCTGAAGCCAGTTACCTTCGGAAAAAGAGTTGGTAGCTCTTGATCCGGCAAA
CAAACCACCGCTGGTAGCGGTGGTTTTTTTGTTTGCAAGCAGCAGATTACGCGCAGAAAAAAAGGATCTC
AAGAAGATCCTTTGATCTTTTCTACGGGGCCGGCCTACGGCCAGCCTCGCAGAGCAGGATTCCCGTTGAG
CACCGCCAGGTGCGAATAAGGGACAGTGAAGAAGGAACACCCGCTCGCGGGTGGGCCTACTTCACCTATC
CTGCCCGGCTGACGCCGTTGGATACACCAAGGAAAGTCTACACGAACCCTTTGGCAAAATCCTGTATATC
GTGCGAAAAAGGATGGATATACCGAAAAAATCGCTATAATGACCCCGAAGCAGGGTTATGCAGCGGAAAA
GGACAACGCGCGGACCGCGGTCCAATTAATTATTAGAAAAATTCATCCAGCATCAGATGAAATTGCAGTT
TGTTCATATCCGGATTATCAATGCCATATTTCTGAAACAGACGTTTTTGCAGGCTCGGGCTAAATTCGCC
CAGGCAGTTCCACAGAATGGCCAGATCCTGATAACGATCCGCAATGCCCACACGGCCCACATCAATGCAG
CCAATCAGTTTGCCTTCATCGAAAATCAGGTTATCCAGGCTAAAATCGCCGTGGGTCACCACGCTATCCG
GGCTAAACGGCAGCAGTTTATGCATTTCTTTCCACACCTGTTCCACCGGCCAGCCGTTACGTTCATCATC
AAAATCGCTCGCATCCACCAGGCCGTTGTTCATACGGCTCTGCGCCTGGGCCAGACGAAACACACGATCG
CTGTTAAACGGGCAGTTGCACACCGGAATGCTATGCAGACGACGCAGAAACACGGCCAGCGCATCCACAA
TGTTTTCGCCGCTATCCGGATATTCTTCCAGCACCTGAAACGCGGTTTTGCCCGGAATCGCGGTGGTCAG
CAGCCACGCATCATCCGGGGTGCGAATAAAATGTTTAATGGTCGGCAGCGGCATAAATTCGGTCAGCCAG
TTCAGACGCACCATTTCATCGGTCACATCGTTCGCCACGCTGCCTTTGCCATGTTTCAGAAACAGTTCCG
GCGCATCCGGTTTGCCATACAGACGATAAATGGTCGCGCCGCTCTGACCCACGTTATCACGCGCCCATTT
ATAGCCATACAGATCCGCATCCATGTTGCTGTTCAGACGCGGACGGCTACAGCTCGTTTCACGCTGAATA
TGGCTCATAACACCCCTTGTATTACTGTTTATGTAAGCAGACAGTTTTATTGTTCATGATGATATATTTT
TATCTTGTGCAATGTAACATCAGAGATTTTGAGACACAAATTTAAATCGTAATTATTGGGGACCCCTGGA
TTCTCACCAATAAAAAACGCCCGGCGGCAACCGAGCGTTCTGAACAAATCCAGATGGAGTTCTGAGGTCA
TTACTGGATCTATCAACAGGAGTCCAAG
